Addgene plasmid #13376: 6598-HisSUMO1GG
Depositing lab: Anne Dejean. Depositing organization: Institut Pasteur. Publication: Common properties of nuclear body protein SP100 and TIF1alpha chromatin factor: role of SUMO modification. Seeler JS, Marchio A, Losson R, Desterro JM, Hay RT, Chambon P, Dejean A. Mol Cell Biol. 2001 May . 21(10):3314-24. 10.1128/MCB.21.10.3314-3324.2001 PubMed 11313457.
Backbone
  Vector backbone: pSG5
  Backbone manufacturer: Stratagene
  Backbone size w/o insert (bp): 4064
  Vector type: Mammalian Expression ; T7 in vitro translation
Growth in bacteria
  Bacterial resistance: Ampicillin, 100 μg/mL
  Growth temperature: 37°C
  Growth strain: DH5alpha
  Copy number: High Copy
Gene/Insert
  Gene/Insert name: SUMO1
  Species: H. sapiens (human)
  Insert size (bp): 356
  Mutation: mature form ending with GG
  Entrez Gene: SUMO1 (a.k.a. DAP1, GMP1, OFC10, PIC1, SENP2, SMT3, SMT3C, SMT3H3, UBL1)
  Tag / fusion protein: His (N terminal on insert)
  Cloning method: Restriction Enzyme; 5′ cloning site EcoRI (not destroyed); 3′ cloning site BamHI (not destroyed)
  Sequencing primers: 5′ T7
Terms and licenses: Academic/Nonprofit Terms; Industry Terms: Not Available to Industry
How to cite: 6598-HisSUMO1GG was a gift from Anne Dejean (Addgene plasmid # 13376 ; http://n2t.net/addgene:13376 ; RRID:Addgene_13376)
