[The description below was written by a language model from this plasmid's Addgene catalogue record and pLannotate feature annotations shown in this document.]
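Description:
6598-HisSUMO1GG is a mammalian expression plasmid built on the pSG5 backbone that encodes human SUMO1 with an N-terminal polyhistidine tag. The insert, cloned between EcoRI and BamHI sites that both remain intact, represents the mature form of SUMO1 ending at the C-terminal diglycine motif. Because this GG terminus is normally exposed only after proteolytic processing of the precursor, the encoded protein should be directly competent for activation and conjugation to lysine residues of target proteins without needing prior cleavage by SUMO proteases.

Expression in mammalian cells is driven by the SV40 enhancer and early promoter, followed by a rabbit β-globin intron that promotes efficient processing of the transcript, and is terminated by an SV40 polyadenylation signal. A T7 promoter sits between the intron and the coding sequence, so the same plasmid can serve as a template for in vitro transcription and translation. In bacteria the plasmid is maintained at high copy through a ColE1/pUC-type origin and selected with ampicillin via the β-lactamase gene. An f1 origin allows single-stranded DNA production, while the annotated rop, bom and lacZα fragments are backbone remnants with no evident function. No mammalian selection marker is annotated, which suits the construct to transient transfection.

The His tag allows SUMO1 and SUMO1-modified proteins to be recovered by metal-affinity purification. This fits the associated study of SUMO modification of the nuclear body protein SP100 and the chromatin factor TIF1α, although the record does not state a specific use.
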