Features (pLannotate 1.2.2; 13 found; start..end, strand, type, name):
      9..366     +  promoter       SV40 promoter: SV40 enhancer and early promoter
    395..967     +  intron         β-globin intron: intron from rabbit β-globin gene
   1022..1040    +  promoter       T7 promoter: promoter for bacteriophage T7 RNA polymerase
   1082..1099    +  CDS            7xHis (fragment): 6xHis affinity tag
   1103..1390    +  CDS            SUMO1: SUMO1_HUMAN - Also known as SMT3C, SMT3H3, UBL1. Experimental evidence at protein level: Swiss-Prot protein existence level 1. Ubiquitin-like protein that can be covalently attached to proteins as a monomer or a lysine-linked polymer. Covalent attachment via an isopeptide bond to its substrates requires prior activation by the E1 complex SAE1-SAE2 and linkage to the E2 enzyme UBE2I, and can be promoted by E3 ligases such as PIAS1-4, RANBP2 or CBX4. This post- translational modification on lysine residues of proteins plays a crucial role in a number of cellular processes such as nuclear transpo
   1416..1537    +  polyA_signal   SV40 poly(A) signal: SV40 polyadenylation signal
   1742..2330    -  rep_origin     ori: high-copy-number ColE1/pMB1/pBR322/pUC origin of replication
   2501..3361    -  CDS            AmpR: β-lactamase; bla; confers resistance to ampicillin, carbenicillin, and related antibiotics
   3362..3466    -  promoter       AmpR promoter: bla
   3562..3597    +  CDS            rop (fragment): Rop protein, which maintains plasmids at low copy number; rop
   3699..3798    +  misc_feature   bom (fragment): basis of mobility region from pBR322
   3826..4254    -  rep_origin     f1 ori (sequence partly withheld): f1 bacteriophage origin of replication; arrow indicates direction of (+) strand synthesis
   4262..4419    -  CDS            lacZα (fragment): LacZα fragment of β-galactosidase; lacZ fragment
>Addgene plasmid #13376 | 6598-HisSUMO1GG | depositor full sequence | sequence record 7614 | Author sequence
GTCGACTTCTGAGGCGGAAAGAACCAGCTGTGGAATGTGTGTCAGTTAGGGTGTGGAAAGTCCCCAGGCT
CCCCAGCAGGCAGAAGTATGCAAAGCATGCATCTCAATTAGTCAGCAACCAGGTGTGGAAAGTCCCCAGG
CTCCCCAGCAGGCAGAAGTATGCAAAGCATGCATCTCAATTAGTCAGCAACCATAGTCCCGCCCCTAACT
CCGCCCATCCCGCCCCTAACTCCGCCCAGTTCCGCCCATTCTCCGCCCCATGGCTGACTAATTTTTTTTA
TTTATGCAGAGGCCGAGGCCGCCTCGGCCTGTGAGCTATTCCAGAAGTAGTGAGGAGGCTTTTTTGGAGG
CCTAGGCTTTTGCAAAAAGCTGGATCGATCCTGAGAACTTCAGGGTGAGTTTGGGGACCCTTGATTGTTC
TTTCTTTTTCGCTATTGTAAAATTCATGTTATATGGAGGGGGCAAAGTTTTCAGGGTGTTGTTTAGAATG
GGAAGATGTCCCTTGTATCACCATGGACCCTCATGATAATTTTGTTTCTTTCACTTTCTACTCTGTTGAC
AACCATTGTCTCCTCTTATTTTCTTTTCATTTTCTGTAACTTTTTCGTTAAACTTTAGCTTGCATTTGTA
ACGAATTTTTAAATTCACTTTTGTTTATTTGTCAGATTGTAAGTACTTTCTCTAATCACTTTTTTTTCAA
GGCAATCAGGGTATATTATATTGTACTTCAGCACAGTTTTAGAGAACAATTGTTATAATTAAATGATAAG
GTAGAATATTTCTGCATATAAATTCTGGCTGGCGTGGAAATATTCTTATTGGTAGAAACAACTACATCCA
GGTCATCATCCTGCCTTTCTCTTTATGGTTACAATGATATACACTGTTTGAGATGAGGATAAAATACTCT
GAGTCCAAACCGGGCCCCTCTGCTAACCATGTTCATGCCTTCTTCTTTTTCCTACAGCTCCTGGGCAACG
TGCTGGTTATTGTGCTGTCTCATCATTTTGGCAAAGAATTGTAATACGACTCACTATAGGGCGAATTCAT
TAAAGAGGAGAAATTAACTATGAGAGGATCGCATCACCATCACCATCACGGATCTGACCAGGAGGCAAAA
CCTTCAACTGAGGACTTGGGGGATAAGAAGGAAGGTGAATATATTAAACTCAAAGTCATTGGACAGGATA
GCAGTGAGATTCACTTCAAAGTGAAAATGACAACACATCTCAAGAAACTCAAAGAATCATACTGTCAAAG
ACAGGGTGTTCCAATGAATTCACTCAGGTTTCTCTTTGAGGGTCAGAGAATTGCTGATAATCATACTCCA
AAAGAACTGGGAATGGAGGAAGAAGATGTGATTGAAGTTTATCAGGAACAAACGGGGGGTTAGGATCCAG
ATCTTATTAAAGCAGAACTTGTTTATTGCAGCTTATAATGGTTACAAATAAAGCAATAGCATCACAAATT
TCACAAATAAAGCATTTTTTTCACTGCATTCTAGTTGTGGTTTGTCCAAACTCATCAATGTATCTTATCA
TGTCTGGTCGACTCTAGACTCTTCCGCTTCCTCGCTCACTGACTCGCTGCGCTCGGTCGTTCGGCTGCGG
CGAGCGGTATCAGCTCACTCAAAGGCGGTAATACGGTTATCCACAGAATCAGGGGATAACGCAGGAAAGA
ACATGTGAGCAAAAGGCCAGCAAAAGGCCAGGAACCGTAAAAAGGCCGCGTTGCTGGCGTTTTTCCATAG
GCTCCGCCCCCCTGACGAGCATCACAAAAATCGACGCTCAAGTCAGAGGTGGCGAAACCCGACAGGACTA
TAAAGATACCAGGCGTTTCCCCCTGGAAGCTCCCTCGTGCGCTCTCCTGTTCCGACCCTGCCGCTTACCG
GATACCTGTCCGCCTTTCTCCCTTCGGGAAGCGTGGCGCTTTCTCATAGCTCACGCTGTAGGTATCTCAG
TTCGGTGTAGGTCGTTCGCTCCAAGCTGGGCTGTGTGCACGAACCCCCCGTTCAGCCCGACCGCTGCGCC
TTATCCGGTAACTATCGTCTTGAGTCCAACCCGGTAAGACACGACTTATCGCCACTGGCAGCAGCCACTG
GTAACAGGATTAGCAGAGCGAGGTATGTAGGCGGTGCTACAGAGTTCTTGAAGTGGTGGCCTAACTACGG
CTACACTAGAAGGACAGTATTTGGTATCTGCGCTCTGCTGAAGCCAGTTACCTTCGGAAAAAGAGTTGGT
AGCTCTTGATCCGGCAAACAAACCACCGCTGGTAGCGGTGGTTTTTTTGTTTGCAAGCAGCAGATTACGC
GCAGAAAAAAAGGATCTCAAGAAGATCCTTTGATCTTTTCTACGGGGTCTGACGCTCAGTGGAACGAAAA
CTCACGTTAAGGGATTTTGGTCATGAGATTATCAAAAAGGATCTTCACCTAGATCCTTTTAAATTAAAAA
TGAAGTTTTAAATCAATCTAAAGTATATATGAGTAAACTTGGTCTGACAGTTACCAATGCTTAATCAGTG
AGGCACCTATCTCAGCGATCTGTCTATTTCGTTCATCCATAGTTGCCTGACTCCCCGTCGTGTAGATAAC
TACGATACGGGAGGGCTTACCATCTGGCCCCAGTGCTGCAATGATACCGCGAGACCCACGCTCACCGGCT
CCAGATTTATCAGCAATAAACCAGCCAGCCGGAAGGGCCGAGCGCAGAAGTGGTCCTGCAACTTTATCCG
CCTCCATCCAGTCTATTAATTGTTGCCGGGAAGCTAGAGTAAGTAGTTCGCCAGTTAATAGTTTGCGCAA
CGTTGTTGCCATTGCTACAGGCATCGTGGTGTCACGCTCGTCGTTTGGTATGGCTTCATTCAGCTCCGGT
TCCCAACGATCAAGGCGAGTTACATGATCCCCCATGTTGTGCAAAAAAGCGGTTAGCTCCTTCGGTCCTC
CGATCGTTGTCAGAAGTAAGTTGGCCGCAGTGTTATCACTCATGGTTATGGCAGCACTGCATAATTCTCT
TACTGTCATGCCATCCGTAAGATGCTTTTCTGTGACTGGTGAGTACTCAACCAAGTCATTCTGAGAATAG
TGTATGCGGCGACCGAGTTGCTCTTGCCCGGCGTCAATACGGGATAATACCGCGCCACATAGCAGAACTT
TAAAAGTGCTCATCATTGGAAAACGTTCTTCGGGGCGAAAACTCTCAAGGATCTTACCGCTGTTGAGATC
CAGTTCGATGTAACCCACTCGTGCACCCAACTGATCTTCAGCATCTTTTACTTTCACCAGCGTTTCTGGG
TGAGCAAAAACAGGAAGGCAAAATGCCGCAAAAAAGGGAATAAGGGCGACACGGAAATGTTGAATACTCA
TACTCTTCCTTTTTCAATATTATTGAAGCATTTATCAGGGTTATTGTCTCATGAGCGGATACATATTTGA
ATGTATTTAGAAAAATAAACAAATAGGGGTTCCGCGCACATTTCCCCGAAAAGTGCCACCTGACGTCTAA
GAAACCATTATTATCATGACATTAACCTATAAAAATAGGCGTATCACGAGGCCCCTTTCGTCTCGCGCGT
TTCGGTGATGACGGTGAAAACCTCTGACACATGCAGCTCCCGGAGACGGTCACAGCTTGTCTGTAAGCGG
ATGCCGGGAGCAGACAAGCCCGTCAGGGCGCGTCAGCGGGTGTTGGCGGGTGTCGGGGCTGGCTTAACTA
TGCGGCATCAGAGCAGATTGTACTGAGAGTGCACCATATGCGGTGTGAAATACCGCACAGATGCGTAAGG
AGAAAATACCGCATCAGGAAATTGTAAGCGTTAATATTTTGTTAAAATTCGCGTTAAATTTTTGTTAAAT
CAGCTCATTTTTTAACCAATAGGCCGAAATCGGCAAAATCCCTTATAAATCAAAAGAATAGACCGAGATA
GGGT
[37 nt withheld, positions 3925-3961]
AAAGAACGTGGACTCCAACGTCAAAGG
[49 nt withheld, positions 3989-4037]
T
[91 nt withheld, positions 4039-4129]
G
[124 nt withheld, positions 4131-4254]
CGCGCCATTCGCCATTCAGGCTACGCAACTGTTGGGAAGGGCGATCGGTGCGGGCCTCTTCGCTATTACG
CCAGCTGGCGAAGGGGGGATGTGCTGCAAGGCGATTAAGTTGGGTAACGCCAGGGTTTTCCCAGTCACGA
CGTTGTAAAACGACGGCCAGTGAATT
