>Addgene plasmid #13376 | 6598-HisSUMO1GG | addgene partial sequence | sequence record 19756 | T7 5'-TAATACGACTCACTATAGGG-3'
GAGAGGATCGCATCACCATCACCATCACGGATCTGACCAGGAGGCAAAACCTTCAACTGAGGACTTGGGG
GATAAGAAGGAAGGTGAATATATTAAACTCAAAGTCATTGGACAGGATAGCAGTGAGATTCACTTCAAAG
TGAAAATGACAACACATCTCAAGAAACTCAAAGAATCATACTGTCAAAGACAGGGTGTTCCAATGAATTC
ACTCAGGTTTCTCTTTGAGGGTCAGAGAATTGCTGATAATCATACTCCAAAAGAACTGGGAATGGAGGAA
GAAGATGTGATTGAAGTTTATCAGGAACAAACGGGGGGTTAGGATCCAGATCTTATTAAAGCAGAACTTG
TTTATTGCAGCTTATAATGGTTACAAATAAAGCAATAGCATCACAAATTTCACAAATAAAGCATTTTTTT
CACTGCATTCTAGTTGTGGTTTGTCCAAACTCATCAATGTATCTTATCATGTCTGGTCGACTCTAGACTC
TTCCGCTTCCTCGCTCACTGACTCGCTGCGCTCGGTCGTTCGGCTGCGGCGAGCGGTATCAGCTCACTCA
AAGGCGGTAATACGGTTATCCACAGAATCAGGGGATAACGCAGGAAAGAACATGTGAGCAAAAGGCCAGC
AAAAGGCCAGGAACCGTAAAAAGGCCGCGTTGCTGGCGTTTTTCCATAGGCTCCGCCCCCCTGACGAGCA
TCACAAAAATCGACGCTCAAGTCAGAGGTGGCGAAACCCGACAGGACTATAAAGATACCAGGCGTTTCCC
CCTGGAAGCTCCCTCGTGCGCTCTCCTGTTCCGACCCTGCCGCTTACCGGATACCTGTCCG
